LOCUS       Exported 8323 bp ds-DNA circular SYN 13-MAY-2021
DEFINITION  3rd generation lentiviral gRNA plasmid targeting human PRKAA1.
ACCESSION   .
VERSION     .
KEYWORDS    PRKAA1 gRNA (BRDN0001149089)
SOURCE      synthetic DNA construct
  ORGANISM  synthetic DNA construct
REFERENCE   1 (bases 1 to 8323)
  AUTHORS   Doench JG, Fusi N, Sullender M, Hegde M, Vaimberg EW, Donovan KF,
            Smith I, Tothova Z, Wilen C, Orchard R, Virgin HW, Listgarten J,
            Root DE
  TITLE     Optimized sgRNA design to maximize activity and minimize off-target
            effects of CRISPR-Cas9.
  JOURNAL   Nat Biotechnol. 2016 Jan 18. doi: 10.1038/nbt.3437.
  PUBMED    26780180
REFERENCE   2 (bases 1 to 8323)
  AUTHORS   .
  TITLE     Direct Submission
  JOURNAL   Exported May 13, 2021 from SnapGene Server 1.1.58
            http://www.snapgene.com
FEATURES             Location/Qualifiers
     source          1..8323
                     /organism="synthetic DNA construct"
                     /mol_type="other DNA"
     promoter        87..1265
                     /label=EF-1-alpha promoter
                     /note="strong constitutive promoter for human elongation
                     factor EF-1-alpha"
     intron          318..1256
                     /label=EF-1-alpha intron A
                     /note="intron upstream of the start codon of human
                     EF-1-alpha"
     primer_bind     1213..1233
                     /label=EF1a-F
                     /note="Human elongation factor-1a promoter, forward primer"
     CDS             1278..1877
                     /codon_start=1
                     /gene="pac from Streptomyces alboniger"
                     /product="puromycin N-acetyltransferase"
                     /label=PuroR
                     /note="confers resistance to puromycin"
                     /translation="MTEYKPTVRLATRDDVPRAVRTLAAAFADYPATRHTVDPDRHIER
                     VTELQELFLTRVGLDIGKVWVADDGAAVAVWTTPESVEAGAVFAEIGPRMAELSGSRLA
                     AQQQMEGLLAPHRPKEPAWFLATVGVSPDHQGKGLGSAVVLPGVEAAERAGVPAFLETS
                     APRNLPFYERLGFTVTADVEVPEGPRTWCMTRKPGA"
     primer_bind     complement(1278..1297)
                     /label=Puro-R
                     /note="Puromycin resistance gene, reverse primer. Also
                     called puro-variant-R"
     primer_bind     1774..1794
                     /label=Puro-F
                     /note="Puromycin resistance gene, forward primer"
     misc_feature    1893..2481
                     /label=WPRE
                     /note="woodchuck hepatitis virus posttranscriptional
                     regulatory element"
     primer_bind     complement(1946..1966)
                     /label=WPRE-R
                     /note="WPRE, reverse primer"
     CDS             complement(2364..2375)
                     /codon_start=1
                     /product="Factor Xa recognition and cleavage site"
                     /label=Factor Xa site
                     /translation="IEGR"
     LTR             2553..2786
                     /label=3' LTR (Delta-U3)
                     /note="self-inactivating 3' long terminal repeat (LTR) from
                     HIV-1"
     polyA_signal    2864..2985
                     /label=SV40 poly(A) signal
                     /note="SV40 polyadenylation signal"
     primer_bind     complement(2901..2920)
                     /label=SV40pA-R
                     /note="SV40 polyA, reverse primer"
     primer_bind     2955..2974
                     /label=EBV-rev
                     /note="SV40 polyA terminator, reverse primer"
     rep_origin      3025..3160
                     /label=SV40 ori
                     /note="SV40 origin of replication"
     primer_bind     3087..3106
                     /label=SV40pro-F
                     /note="SV40 promoter/origin, forward primer"
     primer_bind     complement(3180..3199)
                     /label=T7
                     /note="T7 promoter, forward primer"
     promoter        complement(3181..3199)
                     /label=T7 promoter
                     /note="promoter for bacteriophage T7 RNA polymerase"
     primer_bind     complement(3209..3226)
                     /label=M13 Forward
                     /note="In lacZ gene. Also called M13-F20 or M13 (-21)
                     Forward"
     primer_bind     complement(3209..3225)
                     /label=M13 fwd
                     /note="common sequencing primer, one of multiple similar
                     variants"
     primer_bind     complement(3218..3240)
                     /label=M13/pUC Forward
                     /note="In lacZ gene"
     rep_origin      3367..3822
                     /direction=RIGHT
                     /label=f1 ori
                     /note="f1 bacteriophage origin of replication; arrow
                     indicates direction of (+) strand synthesis"
     primer_bind     complement(3454..3473)
                     /label=F1ori-R
                     /note="F1 origin, reverse primer"
     primer_bind     3664..3685
                     /label=F1ori-F
                     /note="F1 origin, forward primer"
     promoter        3848..3952
                     /gene="bla"
                     /label=AmpR promoter
     CDS             3953..4813
                     /codon_start=1
                     /gene="bla"
                     /product="beta-lactamase"
                     /label=AmpR
                     /note="confers resistance to ampicillin, carbenicillin, and
                     related antibiotics"
                     /translation="MSIQHFRVALIPFFAAFCLPVFAHPETLVKVKDAEDQLGARVGYI
                     ELDLNSGKILESFRPEERFPMMSTFKVLLCGAVLSRIDAGQEQLGRRIHYSQNDLVEYS
                     PVTEKHLTDGMTVRELCSAAITMSDNTAANLLLTTIGGPKELTAFLHNMGDHVTRLDRW
                     EPELNEAIPNDERDTTMPVAMATTLRKLLTGELLTLASRQQLIDWMEADKVAGPLLRSA
                     LPAGWFIADKSGAGERGSRGIIAALGPDGKPSRIVVIYTTGSQATMDERNRQIAEIGAS
                     LIKHW"
     primer_bind     complement(4171..4190)
                     /label=Amp-R
                     /note="Ampicillin resistance gene, reverse primer"
     rep_origin      4984..5572
                     /direction=RIGHT
                     /label=ori
                     /note="high-copy-number ColE1/pMB1/pBR322/pUC origin of
                     replication"
     primer_bind     5473..5492
                     /label=pBR322ori-F
                     /note="pBR322 origin, forward primer"
     primer_bind     5726..5743
                     /label=L4440
                     /note="L4440 vector, forward primer"
     protein_bind    5860..5881
                     /label=CAP binding site
                     /bound_moiety="E. coli catabolite activator protein"
                     /note="CAP binding activates transcription in the presence
                     of cAMP."
     promoter        5896..5926
                     /label=lac promoter
                     /note="promoter for the E. coli lac operon"
     protein_bind    5934..5950
                     /label=lac operator
                     /bound_moiety="lac repressor encoded by lacI"
                     /note="The lac repressor binds to the lac operator to
                     inhibit transcription in E. coli. This inhibition can be
                     relieved by adding lactose or
                     isopropyl-beta-D-thiogalactopyranoside (IPTG)."
     primer_bind     5939..5961
                     /label=M13/pUC Reverse
                     /note="In lacZ gene"
     primer_bind     5958..5974
                     /label=M13 rev
                     /note="common sequencing primer, one of multiple similar
                     variants"
     primer_bind     5958..5974
                     /label=M13 Reverse
                     /note="In lacZ gene. Also called M13-rev"
     primer_bind     5993..6013
                     /label=T3
                     /note="T3 promoter, forward primer"
     promoter        5995..6013
                     /label=T3 promoter
                     /note="promoter for bacteriophage T3 RNA polymerase"
     promoter        6041..6267
                     /label=RSV promoter
                     /note="Rous sarcoma virus enhancer/promoter"
     LTR             6268..6448
                     /label=5' LTR (truncated)
                     /note="truncated 5' long terminal repeat (LTR) from HIV-1"
     misc_feature    6495..6620
                     /label=HIV-1 Psi
                     /note="packaging signal of human immunodeficiency virus
                     type 1"
     misc_feature    7113..7346
                     /label=RRE
                     /note="The Rev response element (RRE) of HIV-1 allows for
                     Rev-dependent mRNA export from the nucleus to the
                     cytoplasm."
     CDS             7531..7575
                     /codon_start=1
                     /product="antigenic peptide corresponding to amino acids
                     655 to 669 of the HIV envelope protein gp41 (Lutje Hulsik
                     et al., 2013)"
                     /label=gp41 peptide
                     /note="recognized by the 2H10 single-chain llama nanobody"
                     /translation="KNEQELLELDKWASL"
     promoter        7753..7993
                     /label=U6 promoter
                     /note="RNA polymerase III promoter for human U6 snRNA"
     primer_bind     7753..7773
                     /label=hU6-F
                     /note="Human U6 promoter, forward primer"
     primer_bind     7924..7943
                     /label=LKO.1 5'
                     /note="Human U6 promoter, forward primer"
     misc_RNA        8023..8098
                     /label=gRNA scaffold
                     /note="guide RNA scaffold for the Streptococcus pyogenes
                     CRISPR/Cas9 system"
     misc_feature    8154..8271
                     /label=cPPT/CTS
                     /note="central polypurine tract and central termination
                     sequence of HIV-1"
ORIGIN
        1 cccgggtgca aagatggata aagttttaaa cagagaggaa tctttgcagc taatggacct
       61 tctaggtctt gaaaggagtg ggaattggct ccggtgcccg tcagtgggca gagcgcacat
      121 cgcccacagt ccccgagaag ttggggggag gggtcggcaa ttgatccggt gcctagagaa
      181 ggtggcgcgg ggtaaactgg gaaagtgatg tcgtgtactg gctccgcctt tttcccgagg
      241 gtgggggaga accgtatata agtgcagtag tcgccgtgaa cgttcttttt cgcaacgggt
      301 ttgccgccag aacacaggta agtgccgtgt gtggttcccg cgggcctggc ctctttacgg
      361 gttatggccc ttgcgtgcct tgaattactt ccacctggct gcagtacgtg attcttgatc
      421 ccgagcttcg ggttggaagt gggtgggaga gttcgaggcc ttgcgcttaa ggagcccctt
      481 cgcctcgtgc ttgagttgag gcctggcctg ggcgctgggg ccgccgcgtg cgaatctggt
      541 ggcaccttcg cgcctgtctc gctgctttcg ataagtctct agccatttaa aatttttgat
      601 gacctgctgc gacgcttttt ttctggcaag atagtcttgt aaatgcgggc caagatctgc
      661 acactggtat ttcggttttt ggggccgcgg gcggcgacgg ggcccgtgcg tcccagcgca
      721 catgttcggc gaggcggggc ctgcgagcgc ggccaccgag aatcggacgg gggtagtctc
      781 aagctggccg gcctgctctg gtgcctggcc tcgcgccgcc gtgtatcgcc ccgccctggg
      841 cggcaaggct ggcccggtcg gcaccagttg cgtgagcgga aagatggccg cttcccggcc
      901 ctgctgcagg gagctcaaaa tggaggacgc ggcgctcggg agagcgggcg ggtgagtcac
      961 ccacacaaag gaaaagggcc tttccgtcct cagccgtcgc ttcatgtgac tccacggagt
     1021 accgggcgcc gtccaggcac ctcgattagt tctcgagctt ttggagtacg tcgtctttag
     1081 gttgggggga ggggttttat gcgatggagt ttccccacac tgagtgggtg gagactgaag
     1141 ttaggccagc ttggcacttg atgtaattct ccttggaatt tgcccttttt gagtttggat
     1201 cttggttcat tctcaagcct cagacagtgg ttcaaagttt ttttcttcca tttcaggtgt
     1261 cgtgacgtac ggccaccatg accgagtaca agcccacggt gcgcctcgcc acccgcgacg
     1321 acgtccccag ggccgtacgc accctcgccg ccgcgttcgc cgactacccc gccacgcgcc
     1381 acaccgtcga tccggaccgc cacatcgagc gggtcaccga gctgcaagaa ctcttcctca
     1441 cgcgcgtcgg gctcgacatc ggcaaggtgt gggtcgcgga cgacggcgcc gccgtggcgg
     1501 tctggaccac gccggagagc gtcgaagcgg gggcggtgtt cgccgagatc ggcccgcgca
     1561 tggccgagtt gagcggttcc cggctggccg cgcagcaaca gatggaaggc ctcctggcgc
     1621 cgcaccggcc caaggagccc gcgtggttcc tggccaccgt cggagtctcg cccgaccacc
     1681 agggcaaggg tctgggcagc gccgtcgtgc tccccggagt ggaggcggcc gagcgcgccg
     1741 gggtgcccgc cttcctggag acctccgcgc cccgcaacct ccccttctac gagcggctcg
     1801 gcttcaccgt caccgccgac gtcgaggtgc ccgaaggacc gcgcacctgg tgcatgaccc
     1861 gcaagcccgg tgcctgaacg cgttaagtcg acaatcaacc tctggattac aaaatttgtg
     1921 aaagattgac tggtattctt aactatgttg ctccttttac gctatgtgga tacgctgctt
     1981 taatgccttt gtatcatgct attgcttccc gtatggcttt cattttctcc tccttgtata
     2041 aatcctggtt gctgtctctt tatgaggagt tgtggcccgt tgtcaggcaa cgtggcgtgg
     2101 tgtgcactgt gtttgctgac gcaaccccca ctggttgggg cattgccacc acctgtcagc
     2161 tcctttccgg gactttcgct ttccccctcc ctattgccac ggcggaactc atcgccgcct
     2221 gccttgcccg ctgctggaca ggggctcggc tgttgggcac tgacaattcc gtggtgttgt
     2281 cggggaaatc atcgtccttt ccttggctgc tcgcctgtgt tgccacctgg attctgcgcg
     2341 ggacgtcctt ctgctacgtc ccttcggccc tcaatccagc ggaccttcct tcccgcggcc
     2401 tgctgccggc tctgcggcct cttccgcgtc ttcgccttcg ccctcagacg agtcggatct
     2461 ccctttgggc cgcctccccg cgtcgacttt aagaccaatg acttacaagg cagctgtaga
     2521 tcttagccac tttttaaaag aaaagggggg actggaaggg ctaattcact cccaacgaag
     2581 acaagatctg ctttttgctt gtactgggtc tctctggtta gaccagatct gagcctggga
     2641 gctctctggc taactaggga acccactgct taagcctcaa taaagcttgc cttgagtgct
     2701 tcaagtagtg tgtgcccgtc tgttgtgtga ctctggtaac tagagatccc tcagaccctt
     2761 ttagtcagtg tggaaaatct ctagcagtac gtatagtagt tcatgtcatc ttattattca
     2821 gtatttataa cttgcaaaga aatgaatatc agagagtgag aggaacttgt ttattgcagc
     2881 ttataatggt tacaaataaa gcaatagcat cacaaatttc acaaataaag catttttttc
     2941 actgcattct agttgtggtt tgtccaaact catcaatgta tcttatcatg tctggctcta
     3001 gctatcccgc ccctaactcc gcccatcccg cccctaactc cgcccagttc cgcccattct
     3061 ccgccccatg gctgactaat tttttttatt tatgcagagg ccgaggccgc ctcggcctct
     3121 gagctattcc agaagtagtg aggaggcttt tttggaggcc tagggacgta cccaattcgc
     3181 cctatagtga gtcgtattac gcgcgctcac tggccgtcgt tttacaacgt cgtgactggg
     3241 aaaaccctgg cgttacccaa cttaatcgcc ttgcagcaca tccccctttc gccagctggc
     3301 gtaatagcga agaggcccgc accgatcgcc cttcccaaca gttgcgcagc ctgaatggcg
     3361 aatgggnnnn nnnnnnnnnn nnnnnnnnnn nnnnnnnnnn nnnnnnnnnn nnnnnnnnnn
     3421 nnnnnnnnnn nnnnnnnnnn nnnnnnnnnn nnnnnnnnnn nnnnnnnnnn nnnnnnnnnn
     3481 nnnnnnnnnn cnnnnnnnnn nnnnnnnnnn nnnnnnnnnn nnnnnnnnnn nnnnnnnnnn
     3541 nnnnnnnnnn nnnnnnnnnn nnnnnnnnnn nnnnnnnnnn nnannnnnnn nnnnnnnnnn
     3601 nnnnnnnnnn nnnnnnnnnn nnnnnnnnnn nncctttgac gttggagtcc acgttcttta
     3661 atagtggact cttgttccaa actggaacaa cactcaaccc tatctcggtc tattcttttg
     3721 atttataagg gattttgccg atttcggcct attggttaaa aaatgagctg atttaacaaa
     3781 aatttaacgc gaattttaac aaaatattaa cgcttacaat ttaggtggca cttttcgggg
     3841 aaatgtgcgc ggaaccccta tttgtttatt tttctaaata cattcaaata tgtatccgct
     3901 catgagacaa taaccctgat aaatgcttca ataatattga aaaaggaaga gtatgagtat
     3961 tcaacatttc cgtgtcgccc ttattccctt ttttgcggca ttttgccttc ctgtttttgc
     4021 tcacccagaa acgctggtga aagtaaaaga tgctgaagat cagttgggtg cacgagtggg
     4081 ttacatcgaa ctggatctca acagcggtaa gatccttgag agttttcgcc ccgaagaacg
     4141 ttttccaatg atgagcactt ttaaagttct gctatgtggc gcggtattat cccgtattga
     4201 cgccgggcaa gagcaactcg gtcgccgcat acactattct cagaatgact tggttgagta
     4261 ctcaccagtc acagaaaagc atcttacgga tggcatgaca gtaagagaat tatgcagtgc
     4321 tgccataacc atgagtgata acactgcggc caacttactt ctgacaacga tcggaggacc
     4381 gaaggagcta accgcttttt tgcacaacat gggggatcat gtaactcgcc ttgatcgttg
     4441 ggaaccggag ctgaatgaag ccataccaaa cgacgagcgt gacaccacga tgcctgtagc
     4501 aatggcaaca acgttgcgca aactattaac tggcgaacta cttactctag cttcccggca
     4561 acaattaata gactggatgg aggcggataa agttgcagga ccacttctgc gctcggccct
     4621 tccggctggc tggtttattg ctgataaatc tggagccggt gagcgtgggt ctcgcggtat
     4681 cattgcagca ctggggccag atggtaagcc ctcccgtatc gtagttatct acacgacggg
     4741 gagtcaggca actatggatg aacgaaatag acagatcgct gagataggtg cctcactgat
     4801 taagcattgg taactgtcag accaagttta ctcatatata ctttagattg atttaaaact
     4861 tcatttttaa tttaaaagga tctaggtgaa gatccttttt gataatctca tgaccaaaat
     4921 cccttaacgt gagttttcgt tccactgagc gtcagacccc gtagaaaaga tcaaaggatc
     4981 ttcttgagat cctttttttc tgcgcgtaat ctgctgcttg caaacaaaaa aaccaccgct
     5041 accagcggtg gtttgtttgc cggatcaaga gctaccaact ctttttccga aggtaactgg
     5101 cttcagcaga gcgcagatac caaatactgt tcttctagtg tagccgtagt taggccacca
     5161 cttcaagaac tctgtagcac cgcctacata cctcgctctg ctaatcctgt taccagtggc
     5221 tgctgccagt ggcgataagt cgtgtcttac cgggttggac tcaagacgat agttaccgga
     5281 taaggcgcag cggtcgggct gaacgggggg ttcgtgcaca cagcccagct tggagcgaac
     5341 gacctacacc gaactgagat acctacagcg tgagctatga gaaagcgcca cgcttcccga
     5401 agggagaaag gcggacaggt atccggtaag cggcagggtc ggaacaggag agcgcacgag
     5461 ggagcttcca gggggaaacg cctggtatct ttatagtcct gtcgggtttc gccacctctg
     5521 acttgagcgt cgatttttgt gatgctcgtc aggggggcgg agcctatgga aaaacgccag
     5581 caacgcggcc tttttacggt tcctggcctt ttgctggcct tttgctcaca tgttctttcc
     5641 tgcgttatcc cctgattctg tggataaccg tattaccgcc tttgagtgag ctgataccgc
     5701 tcgccgcagc cgaacgaccg agcgcagcga gtcagtgagc gaggaagcgg aagagcgccc
     5761 aatacgcaaa ccgcctctcc ccgcgcgttg gccgattcat taatgcagct ggcacgacag
     5821 gtttcccgac tggaaagcgg gcagtgagcg caacgcaatt aatgtgagtt agctcactca
     5881 ttaggcaccc caggctttac actttatgct tccggctcgt atgttgtgtg gaattgtgag
     5941 cggataacaa tttcacacag gaaacagcta tgaccatgat tacgccaagc gcgcaattaa
     6001 ccctcactaa agggaacaaa agctggagct gcaagcttaa tgtagtctta tgcaatactc
     6061 ttgtagtctt gcaacatggt aacgatgagt tagcaacatg ccttacaagg agagaaaaag
     6121 caccgtgcat gccgattggt ggaagtaagg tggtacgatc gtgccttatt aggaaggcaa
     6181 cagacgggtc tgacatggat tggacgaacc actgaattgc cgcattgcag agatattgta
     6241 tttaagtgcc tagctcgata cataaacggg tctctctggt tagaccagat ctgagcctgg
     6301 gagctctctg gctaactagg gaacccactg cttaagcctc aataaagctt gccttgagtg
     6361 cttcaagtag tgtgtgcccg tctgttgtgt gactctggta actagagatc cctcagaccc
     6421 ttttagtcag tgtggaaaat ctctagcagt ggcgcccgaa cagggacttg aaagcgaaag
     6481 ggaaaccaga ggagctctct cgacgcagga ctcggcttgc tgaagcgcgc acggcaagag
     6541 gcgaggggcg gcgactggtg agtacgccaa aaattttgac tagcggaggc tagaaggaga
     6601 gagatgggtg cgagagcgtc agtattaagc gggggagaat tagatcgcga tgggaaaaaa
     6661 ttcggttaag gccaggggga aagaaaaaat ataaattaaa acatatagta tgggcaagca
     6721 gggagctaga acgattcgca gttaatcctg gcctgttaga aacatcagaa ggctgtagac
     6781 aaatactggg acagctacaa ccatcccttc agacaggatc agaagaactt agatcattat
     6841 ataatacagt agcaaccctc tattgtgtgc atcaaaggat agagataaaa gacaccaagg
     6901 aagctttaga caagatagag gaagagcaaa acaaaagtaa gaccaccgca cagcaagcgg
     6961 ccgctgatct tcagacctgg aggaggagat atgagggaca attggagaag tgaattatat
     7021 aaatataaag tagtaaaaat tgaaccatta ggagtagcac ccaccaaggc aaagagaaga
     7081 gtggtgcaga gagaaaaaag agcagtggga ataggagctt tgttccttgg gttcttggga
     7141 gcagcaggaa gcactatggg cgcagcgtca atgacgctga cggtacaggc cagacaatta
     7201 ttgtctggta tagtgcagca gcagaacaat ttgctgaggg ctattgaggc gcaacagcat
     7261 ctgttgcaac tcacagtctg gggcatcaag cagctccagg caagaatcct ggctgtggaa
     7321 agatacctaa aggatcaaca gctcctgggg atttggggtt gctctggaaa actcatttgc
     7381 accactgctg tgccttggaa tgctagttgg agtaataaat ctctggaaca gatttggaat
     7441 cacacgacct ggatggagtg ggacagagaa attaacaatt acacaagctt aatacactcc
     7501 ttaattgaag aatcgcaaaa ccagcaagaa aagaatgaac aagaattatt ggaattagat
     7561 aaatgggcaa gtttgtggaa ttggtttaac ataacaaatt ggctgtggta tataaaatta
     7621 ttcataatga tagtaggagg cttggtaggt ttaagaatag tttttgctgt actttctata
     7681 gtgaatagag ttaggcaggg atattcacca ttatcgtttc agacccacct cccaaccccg
     7741 aggggaccca gagagggcct atttcccatg attccttcat atttgcatat acgatacaag
     7801 gctgttagag agataattag aattaatttg actgtaaaca caaagatatt agtacaaaat
     7861 acgtgacgta gaaagtaata atttcttggg tagtttgcag ttttaaaatt atgttttaaa
     7921 atggactatc atatgcttac cgtaacttga aagtatttcg atttcttggc tttatatatc
     7981 ttgtggaaag gacgaaacac cgatcaccat gaaaatatca gagttttaga gctagaaata
     8041 gcaagttaaa ataaggctag tccgttatca acttgaaaaa gtggcaccga gtcggtgctt
     8101 ttttaagctt ggcgtaacta gatcttgaga caaatggcag tattcatcca caattttaaa
     8161 agaaaagggg ggattggggg gtacagtgca ggggaaagaa tagtagacat aatagcaaca
     8221 gacatacaaa ctaaagaatt acaaaaacaa attacaaaaa ttcaaaattt tcgggtttat
     8281 tacagggaca gcagagatcc actttggcgc cggctcgagg ggg
//
