[The description below was written by a language model from this plasmid's Addgene catalogue record and the feature table of its GenBank file.]
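Description:
PRKAA1 gRNA (BRDN0001149089) is a third-generation lentiviral CRISPR guide plasmid built on the lentiGuide-Puro backbone, an 8.3 kb circular construct that expresses a single guide RNA against human PRKAA1, the gene encoding the AMPK alpha 1 catalytic subunit. It is propagated in E. coli through a high-copy ColE1/pUC-type origin with ampicillin selection from the bla gene. The backbone also retains an f1 origin, an SV40 origin and poly(A) signal, and leftover lac, T7 and T3 promoter elements from the cloning vector.

The lentiviral transfer cassette begins with an RSV promoter fused to a truncated HIV-1 5' LTR, which makes genomic RNA production Tat-independent. This is followed by the Psi packaging signal and the Rev response element for nuclear export of the unspliced transcript. It ends in a U3-deleted, self-inactivating 3' LTR. Within this unit, a human U6 RNA polymerase III promoter drives the 20-nt PRKAA1 targeting spacer joined to the Streptococcus pyogenes Cas9 gRNA scaffold. A cPPT/CTS element, which aids nuclear import of the viral genome, lies downstream of the scaffold. It is followed by an EF-1-alpha promoter with its intron A driving puromycin N-acetyltransferase, and a WPRE that enhances transcript stability and expression, allowing puromycin selection of transduced mammalian cells.

The plasmid carries no Cas9, so it is meant to be used alongside a separate Cas9-expressing lentivector or in cells that already express Cas9. The guide was designed against two PRKAA1 reference transcripts and belongs to a human kinome gRNA collection. It is suited to PRKAA1 knockout studies in human cells.
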