Addgene plasmid #76255: PRKAA1 gRNA (BRDN0001149089)
Purpose: 3rd generation lentiviral gRNA plasmid targeting human PRKAA1
Depositing lab: John Doench & David Root. Depositing organization: Broad Institute. Publication: Optimized sgRNA design to maximize activity and minimize off-target effects of CRISPR-Cas9. Doench JG, Fusi N, Sullender M, Hegde M, Vaimberg EW, Donovan KF, Smith I, Tothova Z, Wilen C, Orchard R, Virgin HW, Listgarten J, Root DE. Nat Biotechnol. 2016 Jan 18. doi: 10.1038/nbt.3437. PubMed 26780180.
Backbone
  Vector backbone: lentiGuide-Puro
  Backbone manufacturer: Zhang Lab (Addgene plasmid # 52963)
  Vector type: Mammalian Expression, Lentiviral, CRISPR
  Selectable markers: Puromycin
Growth in bacteria
  Bacterial resistance: Ampicillin, 100 μg/mL
  Growth temperature: 37°C
  Growth strain: DH5alpha
  Copy number: High Copy
Gene/Insert
  Gene/Insert name: PRKAA1 (alt names: PRKAA1; NM_006251.5)
  gRNA/shRNA sequence: ATCACCATGAAAATATCAGA
  Species: H. sapiens (human)
  Entrez Gene: PRKAA1 (a.k.a. AMPK, AMPK alpha 1, AMPKa1)
  Promoter: hU6
  Cloning method: Unknown
  Sequencing primers: 5′ U6-F; 3′ pS2-R
Terms and licenses: Academic/Nonprofit Terms; Industry Terms: Not Available to Industry
Depositor comments: The gRNA was designed to target the following Genbank reference sequence(s): NM_006251.5,NM_206907.3. Note that this plasmid does NOT contain Cas9. It should be used in conjunction with lentiCas9-Blast (Addgene #52962) or otherwise with cell lines already expressing Cas9. Browse the full kinome gRNA library at http://www.addgene.org/pooled-library/broadgpp-human-kinome/ or visit http://www.broadinstitute.org/rnai/public/ for detailed protocols and information.
How to cite: PRKAA1 gRNA (BRDN0001149089) was a gift from John Doench & David Root (Addgene plasmid # 76255 ; http://n2t.net/addgene:76255 ; RRID:Addgene_76255)
