>Addgene plasmid #76255 | PRKAA1 gRNA (BRDN0001149089) | depositor partial sequence | sequence record 143715 | Target Sequence
ATCACCATGAAAATATCAGA
