>Addgene plasmid #76255 | PRKAA1 gRNA (BRDN0001149089) | addgene partial sequence | sequence record 185485 | hU6-F
GAAAGTAATAATTTCTTGGGTAGTTTGCAGTTTTAAAATTATGTTTTAAAATGGACTATCATATGCTTAC
CGTAACTTGAAAGTATTTCGATTTCTTGGCTTTATATATCTTGTGGAAAGGACGAAACACCGATCACCAT
GAAAATATCAGAGTTTTAGAGCTAGAAATAGCAAGTTAAAATAAGGCTAGTCCGTTATCAACTTGAAAAA
GTGGCACCGAGTCGGTGCTTTTTTAAGCTTGGCGTAACTAGATCTTGAGACAAATGGCAGTATTCATCCA
CAATTTTAAAAGAAAAGGGGGGATTGGGGGGTACAGTGCAGGGGAAAGAATAGTAGACATAATAGCAACA
GACATACAAACTAAAGAATTACAAAAACAAATTACAAAAATTCAAAATTTTCGGGTTTATTACAGGGACA
GCAGAGATCCACTTTGGCGCCGGCTCGAGGGGGCCCGGGTGCAAAGATGGATAAAGTTTTAAACAGAGAG
GAATCTTTGCAGCTAATGGACCTTCTAGGTCTTGAAAGGAGTGGGAATTGGCTCCGGTGCCCGTCAGTGG
GCAGAGCGCA
